>Addgene plasmid #191329 | pBetaActin-Halo-CAMSAP3 | addgene full sequence | sequence record 381729 | Addgene NGS Result
ACGGTACCGCGGGCCCGGGATCCACCGGATCTAGATAAGTAATGATCATAATCAGCCATATCACATCTGT
AGAGGTTTTACTTGCTTTAAAAAACCTCCCACACCTCCCCCTGAACCTGAAACATAAAATGAATGCAATT
GTTGTTGTTAACTTGTTTATTGCAGCTTATAATGGTTACAAATAAAGCAATAGCATCACAAATTTCACAA
ATAAAGCATTTTTTTCACTGCATTCTAGTTGTGGTTTGTCCAAACTCATCAATGTATCTTATCATGTCTG
GATCAATTCGTAATCATGTCATAGCTGTTTCCTGTGTGAAATTGTTATCCGCTCACAATTCCACACAACA
TACGAGCCGGAAGCATAAAGTGTAAAGCCTGGGGTGCCTAATGAGTGAGCTAACTCACATTAATTGCGTT
GCGCTCACTGCCCGCTTTCCAGTCGGGAAACCTGTCGTGCCAGCTGCATTAATGAATCGGCCAACGCGCG
GGGAGAGGCGGTTTGCGTATTGGGCGCTCTTCCGCTTCCTCGCTCACTGACTCGCTGCGCTCGGTCGTTC
GGCTGCGGCGAGCGGTATCAGCTCACTCAAAGGCGGTAATACGGTTATCCACAGAATCAGGGGATAACGC
AGGAAAGAACATGTGAGCAAAAGGCCAGCAAAAGGCCAGGAACCGTAAAAAGGCCGCGTTGCTGGCGTTT
TTCCATAGGCTCCGCCCCCCTGACGAGCATCACAAAAATCGACGCTCAAGTCAGAGGTGGCGAAACCCGA
CAGGACTATAAAGATACCAGGCGTTTCCCCCTGGAAGCTCCCTCGTGCGCTCTCCTGTTCCGACCCTGCC
GCTTACCGGATACCTGTCCGCCTTTCTCCCTTCGGGAAGCGTGGCGCTTTCTCATAGCTCACGCTGTAGG
TATCTCAGTTCGGTGTAGGTCGTTCGCTCCAAGCTGGGCTGTGTGCACGAACCCCCCGTTCAGCCCGACC
GCTGCGCCTTATCCGGTAACTATCGTCTTGAGTCCAACCCGGTAAGACACGACTTATCGCCACTGGCAGC
AGCCACTGGTAACAGGATTAGCAGAGCGAGGTATGTAGGCGGTGCTACAGAGTTCTTGAAGTGGTGGCCT
AACTACGGCTACACTAGAAGAACAGTATTTGGTATCTGCGCTCTGCTGAAGCCAGTTACCTTCGGAAAAA
GAGTTGGTAGCTCTTGATCCGGCAAACAAACCACCGCTGGTAGCGGTGGTTTTTTTGTTTGCAAGCAGCA
GATTACGCGCAGAAAAAAAGGATCTCAAGAAGATCCTTTGATCTTTTCTACGGGGTCTGACGCTCAGTGG
AACGAAAACTCACGTTAAGGGATTTTGGTCATGAGATTATCAAAAAGGATCTTCACCTAGATCCTTTTAA
ATTAAAAATGAAGTTTTAAATCAATCTAAAGTATATATGAGTAAACTTGGTCTGACAGTTACCAATGCTT
AATCAGTGAGGCACCTATCTCAGCGATCTGTCTATTTCGTTCATCCATAGTTGCCTGACTCCCCGTCGTG
TAGATAACTACGATACGGGAGGGCTTACCATCTGGCCCCAGTGCTGCAATGATACCGCGAGACCCACGCT
CACCGGCTCCAGATTTATCAGCAATAAACCAGCCAGCCGGAAGGGCCGAGCGCAGAAGTGGTCCTGCAAC
TTTATCCGCCTCCATCCAGTCTATTAATTGTTGCCGGGAAGCTAGAGTAAGTAGTTCGCCAGTTAATAGT
TTGCGCAACGTTGTTGCCATTGCTACAGGCATCGTGGTGTCACGCTCGTCGTTTGGTATGGCTTCATTCA
GCTCCGGTTCCCAACGATCAAGGCGAGTTACATGATCCCCCATGTTGTGCAAAAAAGCGGTTAGCTCCTT
CGGTCCTCCGATCGTTGTCAGAAGTAAGTTGGCCGCAGTGTTATCACTCATGGTTATGGCAGCACTGCAT
AATTCTCTTACTGTCATGCCATCCGTAAGATGCTTTTCTGTGACTGGTGAGTACTCAACCAAGTCATTCT
GAGAATAGTGTATGCGGCGACCGAGTTGCTCTTGCCCGGCGTCAATACGGGATAATACCGCGCCACATAG
CAGAACTTTAAAAGTGCTCATCATTGGAAAACGTTCTTCGGGGCGAAAACTCTCAAGGATCTTACCGCTG
TTGAGATCCAGTTCGATGTAACCCACTCGTGCACCCAACTGATCTTCAGCATCTTTTACTTTCACCAGCG
TTTCTGGGTGAGCAAAAACAGGAAGGCAAAATGCCGCAAAAAAGGGAATAAGGGCGACACGGAAATGTTG
AATACTCATACTCTTCCTTTTTCAATATTATTGAAGCATTTATCAGGGTTATTGTCTCATGAGCGGATAC
ATATTTGAATGTATTTAGAAAAATAAACAAATAGGGGTTCCGCGCACATTTCCCCGAAAAGTGCCACCTG
ACGTCTAAGAAACCATTATTATCATGACATTAACCTATAAAAATAGGCGTATCACGAGGCCCTTTCGTCT
CGCGCGTTTCGGTGATGACGGTGAAAACCTCTGACACATGCAGCTCCCGGAGACGGTCACAGCTTGTCTG
TAAGCGGATGCCGGGAGCAGACAAGCCCGTCAGGGCGCGTCAGCGGGTGTTGGCGGGTGTCGGGGCTGGC
TTAACTATGCGGCATCAGAGCAGATTGTACTGAGAGTGCACCATATGCGGTGTGAAATACCGCACAGATG
CGTAAGGAGAAAATACCGCATCAGGCGCCATTCGCCATTCAGGCTGCGCAACTGTTGGGAAGGGCGATCG
GTGCGGGCCTCTTCGCTATTACGCCAGCTGGCGAAAGGGGGATGTGCTGCAAGGCGATTAAGTTGGGTAA
CGCCAGGGTTTTCCCAGTCACGACGTTGTAAAACGACGGCCAGTGCCAAGTTGGGATCTTTGCATTGGCC
CACGGCTCTCAGGATGGGGATGCTCCCCTTCAGCACCCGGTTCCCCTTGGAAACTGATGGTCCTGGCTCT
GTGGCATGGCAGTGGCACTGTGAGGAGCCCCCTACCAGCAGCACACAGTGGGGTTGGCACTGCCACGCTC
CGGATGCCGCGCTCTGATCCAACCCCATAATCAAGGGAACCCGAATTGCCCCATCATTGCCCCCACCACC
CCCATCCTGCCGGGCCCTCACACCCCACGCTGCCTTCTGGTGACATTCCCCAGCCCAAACCCACGGCTTC
ATGGCTACCGCGGGGCATTTCCCATTGCCGCCCCATTATCAGCTCTGCACACCTCCCGCTGTACCCATGC
CTCGTGGCTGCCCTTCTTTGACGTATAATCTTCTAATTAATACCCGGCCTTGTCAAAGTGGAGCACAAAC
GTTAATTAATTCCCCAGCAGGCAGGTAATTAACAGTGTGACTCCCTTTTTGCTGCGAGTGGGGCTGATAC
AGAGAGATGTGGCACTATGGAGCCCACGGGGTCCTGGCACTGGGTGCCCACGGAGGTCCCCATGTGCTGC
AGTGTCACCGCCTCCGAGGAGACAGTATTGTCCCTGCGGTGTCCCTGCAGCTCAGCTCTGTCCACAGGGC
CACCTCCAGTTTGGAGGGGACACAATGCAGCCCCGATGCAACCCATCCTCGCAGCATCCCAGGGACAAAG
ACCCCACTGCAAGACCGCACACAGGGCTGGGTCCCGCTCCCCTAATATCTACAGTGCTTCTTGCATGGCC
CCTTAATCAATGCAGTTAATCAGCATGCGCTCATGCACCGCTCTGGAGCTGCAAAGCCCCTCGCAGCGCT
GCTCACCAACACCGCGCACCGCCCCGGCCCAGCCTGCAGCACGCGCTGCAAACAGGAAAGAAACAAAATA
TTGCCCAAATGTAGGCAAAGGCATTCGGCTGCCTTGACCTCCGCCGGGCCGGGCCCTGCCTGACTCAGCT
CCTTACTCAGCGCTCGCTTCCTCCCTCCGGCTGCCACCGCCGCAGCGCACACCCTGACAAAGAGTGGCCC
TTAACGGGCTCTGAGGTGCACCCAGCAGTGCACTCAGCAGTCCAAGGGCCGGCCTGGAGGTTTGCACCGC
TACGTGCTGACATTAGCATTGAACTTGGCCCTGGGTAGTGCTGCAGGCCGGGCGGGGTGGGTGTAGAGAG
TGCAGCGCGCGTTGCACCCGGTGCCCCTTCCCCTCCCTTGCATCCCAGCAGGCTGCACCCCAGCACCAGG
CCCGTGCATGCATGCTCCTGGTGTTATTGCAGCCTGGTGCATGCATGCGTCTTGATGGTGCAGCGCTGTG
CATGCATCCTCCTTGGTGTGTAGCAGTCTAGTGCATGCATACCCCTCGGTGTTATTGCTGCTCTGTGCAC
GCACGCTCATTGTATCACTTCATCCCAGTGCATGCACTCACACTGGAGCGATTGCTGCTCGGTGCACGCA
CACTCATTGTATCACTGCAGCTCAGTGGCTGCACGCACACCGGTGTTATTGCTGCTCGGTGCGTGCATGC
ACATCAGTGTCGCTGCAGCTCAGTGCATGCACGCTCATTGCCCATCGCTATCCCTGCCTCTCCTGCTGGC
GCTCCCCGGGAGGTGACTTCAAGGGGACCGCAGGACCACCTCGGGGGTGGGGGGAGGGCTGCACACGCGG
ACCCCGCTCCCCCTCCCCAACAAAGCACTGTGGAATCAAAAAGGGGGGAGGGGGGATGGAGGGGCGCGTC
ACACCCCCGCCCCACACCCTCACCTCGAGGTGAGCCCCACGTTCTGCTTCACTCTCCCCATCTCCCCCCC
CTCCCCACCCCCAATTTTGTATTTATTTATTTTTTAATTATTTTGTGCAGCGATGGGGGCGGGGGGGGGG
GGGGCGCGCGCCAGGCGGGGCGGGGCGGGGCGRGGGGCGGGGCGGGGCGAGGCGGAGAGGTGCGGCGGCA
GCCAATCAGAGCGGCGCGCTCCGAAAGTTTCCTTTTATGGCGAGGCGGCGGCGGCGGCGGCCCTATAAAA
AGCGAAGCGCGCGGCGGGCGGGAGTCGCTGCGCGCTGCCTTCGCCCCGTGCCCCGCTCCGCCGCCGCCTC
GCGCCGCCCGCCCCGGCTCTGACTGACCGCGTTACTCCCACAGGTGAGCGGGCGGGACGGCCCTTCTCCT
CCGGGCTGTAATTAGCGCTTGGTTTAATGACGGCTCGTTTCTTTTCTGTGGCTGCGTGAAAGCCTTAAAG
GGCTCCGGGAGGGCCCTTTGTGCGGGGGGGAGCGGCTCGGGGGGTGCGTGCGTGTGTGTGTGCGTGGGGA
GCGCCGCGTGCGGCTCCGCGCTGCCCGGCGGCTGTGAGCGCTGCGGGCGCGGCGCGGGGCTTTGTGCGCT
CCGCAGTGTGCGCGAGGGGAGCGCGGCCGGGGGCGGTGCCCCGCGGTGCGGGGGGGGCTGCGAGGGGAAC
AAAGGCTGCGTGCGGGGTGTGTGCGTGGGGGGGTGAGCAGGGGGTGTGGGCGCGGCGGTCGGGCTGTAAC
CCCCCCCTGCACCCCCCTCCCCGAGTTGCTGAGCACGGCCCGGCTTCGGGTGCGGGGCTCCGTGCGGGGC
GTGGCGCGGGGCTCGCCGTGCCGGGCGGGGGGTGGCGGCAGGTGGGGGTGCCGGGCGGGGCGGGGCCGCC
TCGGGCCGGGGRGGGCTCGGGGGAGGGGCGCGGCGGCCCCCGGAGCGCCGGCGGCTGTCGAGGCGCGGCG
AGCCGCAGCCATTGCCTTTTATGGTAATCGTGCGAGAGGGCGCAGGGACTTCCTTTGTCCCAAATCTGTG
CGGAGCCGAAATCTGGGAGGCGCCGCCGCACCCCCTCTAGCGGGCGCGGGGCGAAGCGGTGCGGCGCCGG
CAGGAAGGAAATGGGCGGGGAGGGCCTTCGTGCGTCGCCGCGCCGCCGTCCCCTTCTCCATCTCCAGCCT
CGGGGCTGTCCGCAGGGGGACGGCTGCCTTCGGGGGGGACGGGGCAGGGCGGGGTTCGGCTTCTGGCGTG
TGACCGGCGGGGTTTATATCTTCCCTTCTCTGTTCCTCCGCAGCCCCCAAGCTAGCATGGCAGAAATCGG
TACTGGCTTTCCATTCGACCCCCATTATGTGGAAGTCCTGGGCGAGCGCATGCACTACGTCGATGTTGGT
CCGCGCGATGGCACCCCTGTGCTGTTCCTGCACGGTAACCCGACCTCCTCCTACGTGTGGCGCAACATCA
TCCCGCATGTTGCACCGACCCATCGCTGCATTGCTCCAGACCTGATCGGTATGGGCAAATCCGACAAACC
AGACCTGGGTTATTTCTTCGACGACCACGTCCGCTTCATGGATGCCTTCATCGAAGCCCTGGGTCTGGAA
GAGGTCGTCCTGGTCATTCACGACTGGGGCTCCGCTCTGGGTTTCCACTGGGCCAAGCGCAATCCAGAGC
GCGTCAAAGGTATTGCATTTATGGAGTTCATCCGCCCTATCCCGACCTGGGACGAATGGCCAGAATTTGC
CCGCGAGACCTTCCAGGCCTTCCGCACCACCGACGTCGGCCGCAAGCTGATCATCGATCAGAACGTTTTT
ATCGAGGGTACGCTGCCGATGGGTGTCGTCCGCCCGCTGACTGAAGTCGAGATGGACCATTACCGCGAGC
CGTTCCTGAATCCTGTTGACCGCGAGCCACTGTGGCGCTTCCCAAACGAGCTGCCAATCGCCGGTGAGCC
AGCGAACATCGTCGCGCTGGTCGAAGAATACATGGACTGGCTGCACCAGTCCCCTGTCCCGAAGCTGCTG
TTCTGGGGCACCCCAGGCGTTCTGATCCCACCGGCCGAAGCCGCTCGCCTGGCCAAAAGCCTGCCTAACT
GCAAGGCTGTGGACATCGGCCCGGGTCTGAATCTGCTGCAAGAAGACAACCCGGACCTGATCGGCAGCGA
GATCGCGCGCTGGCTGTCGACGCTCGAGATTTCCGGCGGAAGTTCAGGAGGTTCTAGTATGGTGGAAGCG
GCGCCCGCAGGGTCCGGGCCACTGCGGAGGACTTTCCTGGTCCCCGAGATCAAGTCTTTGGACCAGTACG
ATTTCTCTCGAGCCAAGGCGGCGGCGAGTCTGGCGTGGGTGCTGCGGGCCGCATTCGGGGGAGCAGAGCA
TGTGCCTCCGGAGCTGTGGGAACCCTTCTACACCGATCAGTACGCACAGGAGCACGTGAAGCCCCCAGTG
ACGCGGCTGCTGCTCTCTGCGGAACTATACTGTCGGGCCTGGCGCCAGGCACTGCCACAGCTCGAGCCAT
CCCCCAGTCCCTCTGCTCTGTTGGCCTTGCTGGCGAGGAGGGGCACGGTGCCTTCACTGCCTGAGCACCC
AGTGCGCGAGGCTGACCTGAAACACCAGCCAATTCTCATGGGAGCCCACCTAGCTGTCATCGATGCTCTC
ATGGTTGCCTTCTCATTTGAGTGGACAAAGACACTACCTGGTCCCTTGGCTCTGAGCAGCTTGGAGCACA
AACTCCTTTTCTGGGTAGACACAACTGTTCGGCGGCTGCAGGAGAAGACAGAACAAGAAGCAGCCCAGCG
TGCATCTCCTGCAGCCCCTCTGGATGGGGCCTCTCCTGCCCAGCCCTCGATTCGATATCGCAAGGACCGT
GCCATTGCCCGAAGGGCTCCCTGCTTTCCAAATGTGACTACCCTTCAGGACCTGGCCAGTGGGGCAGCAC
TGGCTGCCACCATCCACTGCTATTGTCCCCAGCTATTACGACTTGAGGAGGTGTGCCTCAAGGACCCCAT
GTCTGTGGCAGACAGTCTATACAACCTCCAGCTGGTGCAAGACTTCTGTGCCTCCCATCTTCCTCGAGGC
TGCCCCCTGTCCCTTGAAGACTTGCTGTATGTCCCACCACCCCTCAAGGTCAACCTGGTGGTGCTGTTGG
CTGAGATGTATATGTGCTTTGAGGTTCTGAAGCCTGATTTTGTGCAGGCCAAAGACTTGCCTGATGGACA
TGCTGTCTCCCCCCGGAATACAGAGACTGTTCCATCTCAGAACAACAGTGGCAGCAGTTCTCCTGTCTTC
AACTTCCGTCACCCACTTCTGTCACCTGGTGGTCCCCAGTCTCCACTCCGAGGATCCACAGGCTCCCTGA
AGTCCTCTCCATCAATGTCTCACATGGAGGCTCTTGGCAAAGCCTGGAACCGTCAGCTTAGCCGTCCCCT
CTCCCAGGCTGTGTCGTTCAGCACTCCCTTTGGCCTGGACAGCGATGTGGATGTCGTCATGGGAGATCCT
GTCCTGCTCCGCTCCGTCAGCTCAGACAGTCTGGGTCCTCCACGTCCTGTGTCAACATCATCCCGGAATT
CTGCTCAGCCAGCCCCAGAATCTGGAGACCTACCCACGATTGAAGAGGCCCTGCAGATCATTCACAGTGC
TGAGCCCCGACTGCTCCCTGATGGGGCTGCTGATGGCAGTTTCTACCTCCATTCTCCTGAGGGTCTCTCC
AAACCACCACTCTCCCCCTACCCTCCCGAAGGAGCCTCAAAGCCGCTGTCTGATAGGCTCAACAAGGCGC
CTATCTATATATCACACCCTGAGAACCCTTCAAAATCATCTCCCTGCTCAACAGGAGAGATACTGAAACC
ACCACCCCCATCCGAGGGTTCCCCCAAAGCTGTGGCTTCATCCCCAGCAGCCAACAACTCCGAAGTGAAG
ATGACCAGTTTTGCTGAACGCAAGAAACAGCTGGTGAAGGCTGAGGCTGAGTCAGGATTGGGGTCTCCAA
CATCCACCCCCGTAGCACCTGAGGCCTTGAGCTCAGAGATGAGTGAGCTGGGAGCCAGGCTGGAGGAGAA
GCGCCGAGCCATAGAGGCACAGAAACGACGCATTGAGGCAATCTTTGCCAAGCATAGGCAGAGGCTGGGC
AAGAGCGCTTTCCTGCAGGTGCAGCCTCGGGAGGCTGCAGGGGAGGCCGAGGAGGAAGCTGAGCTGGGCT
CAGTTCCTGGTGGGGAACGGCCAGCAGGTGAGGGCCAGGGTGAGCCGTCCTTACGGCACAAGTCAGTTAC
CTTCTCTCCAGACCTGGGCCCAGTGCCCCCAGAGGGACTTGGGGATTACAATAGAGCAGTCAGTAAGCTG
AGTGCCGCTCTGAGCTCTCTGCAGCGGGACATGCAGAGGCTCACAGACCAGCAACAGCGGCTTCTAGCCC
CTCCAGAAGCTCCTGGACCTGCCCCACCACCTGCAGCCTGGGTCATTCCTGGACCCGCCACTGGGCCTAA
AGCAGCATCCCCCAGCCCTGCCCGTCGTGCCCCAGCTGCCCGACGCAGCCCTGGGCCAGGCCCCAGCCCA
ACACCCCGTAGTCCAAAACATGCAAGGCCGGCAGAGCTGAAGCTTGCACCTTTGACAAGGGTACTCACAC
CACCCCATGATGTAGACAGCCTCCCTCACCTACGCAAGTTTTCACCCAGCCAGGTGCCTGTACAGACTCG
CTCCTCTATCCTCCTGTCGGAGGGGACACCTCCCGAGGAGCCCACCACCAAGCCTGCCCTCATTGAGATC
CCTCTAGCCAGCCTGGGGGAGCCTGCTGCTGATGAGGAAGGAGATGGGAGCCCCCCTGGGGCTGAGGATT
CCTTAGAGGAAGAGGCATCTTCTGAGGGAGAGCCCCGATCAGGGCTTGGATTCTTTTATAAGGACGAAGA
CAAGCCTGAGGATGAGATGGCTCAGAAGCGAGCTAGCCTGCTGGAGCGTCAGCAGAGGCGGGTAGAGGAA
GCCCGGCGGCGCAAACAGTGGCAGGAGGCAGAGAAGGAGCAGAAACGGGAGGAGGCCGCCAGGCTGGCTC
AGGAGGCTCCAGGCTTGGCCTTTACAACTCCTGTTGTAGCCTCTGCGGCTCCAGTGGCCACCTTGGCTCC
TACTACCAGAGCCATGGCCCCAGCTGAGGAGGAGGTGGGCCCCCGGCGGGGGGACTTCACAAGACTTGAG
TATGAACGCCGGGCACAACTGAAACTGATGGATGACCTTGATAAGGTGCTACGGCCCCGGGCCTCAGGGA
CCGGGGGACCAGGGCGGGGCGGGCGCAGGGCCACCCGGCCACGCTCTGGTTGCTGTGATGACTCGGCCTT
GGCACGAAGCCCAGCCCGCGGCCTGCTGGGTTCACGGCTCAGCAAGGTCTATTCCCAGTCCACGCTGTCC
CTATCTACGGTGGCCAACGAGGCTCCCAATAACCTTGGTGTGAAGAGGCCCACCTCTCGGGCCCCTTCTC
CATCAGGCCTCATGTCTCCAAGCCGCCTGCCTGGCAGTCGAGAACGTGACTGGGAGAATGGAAGCAATGC
ATCCTCCCCAGCATCAGTGCCTGAGTACACAGGTCCCCGGCTATACAAGGAACCCAGCGCCAAGTCTAAC
AAGTTTATCATCCACAATGCCTTGTCACACTGCTGCCTGGCAGGCAAGGTGAATGAGCCCCAGAAGAACA
GAATTCTAGAGGAAATCGAGAAAAGCAAGGCCAACCACTTCCTGATTCTCTTTCGGGACTCAAGCTGCCA
GTTCCGGGCCCTCTACACTCTGTCTGGGGAGACAGAGGAGCTATCGAGGCTGGCAGGCTATGGGCCTCGG
ACCGTCACTCCTGCCATGGTCGAAGGCATCTATAAGTACAACTCGGATCGCAAACGGTTCACCCAGATCC
CTGCTAAAACCATGTCTATGAGTGTAGACGCCTTCACTATCCAGGGACACCTTTGGCAAAGCAAGAAGCC
CACCACGCCCAAGAAGGGTGGCGGTACCCCCAAATAAAAGCTTCGAATTCTGCAGTCG
Features (pLannotate 1.2.2; 17 found; start..end, strand, type, name):
     42..127     +  CDS            large T antigen (fragment): large T antigen from SV40 (simian virus 40)
    150..284     +  polyA_signal   SV40 poly(A) signal: SV40 polyadenylation signal
    320..342     -  protein_bind   lac operator (fragment): The lac repressor binds to the lac operator to inhibit transcription in E. coli. This inhibition can be relieved by adding lactose or isopropyl-β-D-thiogalactopyranoside (IPTG). lac repressor encoded by lacI
    346..376     -  promoter       lac promoter: promoter for the E. coli lac operon
    391..412     -  protein_bind   CAP binding site: CAP binding activates transcription in the presence of cAMP. E. coli catabolite activator protein
    425..517     -  CDS            lacI (fragment): lac repressor; lacI; The lac repressor binds to the lac operator to inhibit transcription in E. coli. This inhibition can be relieved by adding lactose or isopropyl-β-D-thiogalactopyranoside (IPTG).
    700..1288    -  rep_origin     ori: high-copy-number ColE1/pMB1/pBR322/pUC origin of replication
   1459..2319    -  CDS            AmpR: β-lactamase; bla; confers resistance to ampicillin, carbenicillin, and related antibiotics
   2320..2424    -  promoter       AmpR promoter: bla
   2519..2554    +  CDS            rop (fragment): Rop protein, which maintains plasmids at low copy number; rop
   2656..2755    +  misc_feature   bom (fragment): basis of mobility region from pBR322
   2761..2915    -  CDS            lacZα (fragment): LacZα fragment of β-galactosidase; lacZ fragment
   4715..4990    +  promoter       chicken β-actin promoter: No description available
   4991..5960    +  intron         chimeric intron: chimera between introns from chicken β-actin and rabbit β-globin
   6007..6897    +  CDS            HaloTag®: modified bacterial dehalogenase that forms covalent bonds with chloroalkane derivatives
   6919..10674   +  CDS            Camsap3: CAMP3_MOUSE - Also known as Kiaa1543 From Mus musculus (Mouse).
  10678..23      +  misc_feature   MCS (fragment) (across the origin): multiple cloning site
