[The description below was written by a language model from this plasmid's Addgene catalogue record and pLannotate feature annotations shown in this document.]
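Description:
pBetaActin-Halo-CAMSAP3 is a mammalian expression plasmid of about 10.7 kb built on a backbone recorded as P_actin. It is propagated in E. coli as a high-copy plasmid through a ColE1/pUC-type origin and selected with ampicillin via the β-lactamase gene and its native promoter. The feature table also picks up several short bacterial remnants (fragments of lacI, lacZα, rop and the pBR322 bom region, plus a lac promoter/operator and CAP site). These appear to be leftovers of the cloning backbone rather than functional parts of the design. No mammalian selection marker is annotated, and a stretch of roughly 1.8 kb upstream of the promoter carries no annotation.

The expression cassette is driven by the chicken β-actin promoter followed by an intron annotated as a chicken β-actin/rabbit β-globin chimera, an arrangement that generally supports strong expression in mammalian cells. Downstream lies a HaloTag coding sequence placed shortly ahead of the mouse Camsap3 coding sequence, consistent with an N-terminal Halo-CAMSAP3 fusion. A residual multiple cloning site, a small SV40 large T antigen fragment and the SV40 polyadenylation signal follow and terminate the transcript. HaloTag is a modified bacterial dehalogenase that binds chloroalkane ligands covalently, so the fusion can be labelled in live cells with a fluorescent ligand of choice. CAMSAP3 marks microtubule minus ends, and the stated purpose of the construct is to express this labelled marker in order to measure microtubule retrograde flow. The associated publication studies this flow in the context of neuronal polarization.
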