Addgene plasmid #191329: pBetaActin-Halo-CAMSAP3
Purpose: Expresses the fluorescently labeled microtubule minus end marker CAMSAP3 to measure microtubule retrograde flow
Depositing lab: Frank Bradke. Depositing organization: Deutsches Zentrum fuer Neurodegenerative Erkrankungen (DZNE). Publication: Microtubule retrograde flow retains neuronal polarization in a fluctuating state. Schelski M, Bradke F. Sci Adv. 2022 Nov 4;8(44):eabo2336. doi: 10.1126/sciadv.abo2336. Epub 2022 Nov 4. PubMed 36332023.
Backbone
  Vector backbone: P_actin
  Vector type: Mammalian Expression
Growth in bacteria
  Bacterial resistance: Ampicillin, 100 μg/mL
  Growth temperature: 37°C
  Growth strain: DH5alpha
  Copy number: High Copy
Gene/Insert
  Gene/Insert name: Halo-CAMSAP3
  Species: M. musculus (mouse)
  Entrez Gene: Camsap3 (a.k.a. 2310057J16Rik, Kiaa1543, Nezha)
  Cloning method: Ligation Independent Cloning
Terms and licenses: Academic/Nonprofit Terms; Industry Terms: Not Available to Industry
How to cite: pBetaActin-Halo-CAMSAP3 was a gift from Frank Bradke (Addgene plasmid # 191329 ; http://n2t.net/addgene:191329 ; RRID:Addgene_191329)
